>Addgene plasmid #54519 | sfGFP-pBAD | addgene full sequence | sequence record 163523 | Addgene NGS result
CATCTGGTGCACTCTCAGTACAATCTGCTCTGATGCCGCATAGTTAAGCCAGTATACACTCCGCTATCGC
TACGTGACTGGGTCATGGCTGCGCCCCGACACCCGCCAACACCCGCTGACGCGCCCTGACGGGCTTGTCT
GCTCCCGGCATCCGCTTACAGACAAGCTGTGACCGTCTCCGGGAGCTGCATGTGTCAGAGGTTTTCACCG
TCATCACCGAAACGCGCGAGGCAGAAGGAGATGGCGCCCAACAGTCCCCCGGCCACGGGGCCTGCCACCA
TACCCACGCCGAAACAAGCGCTCATGAGCCCGAAGTGGCGAGCCCGATCTTCCCCATCGGTGATGTCGGC
GATATAGGCGCCAGCAACCGCACCTGTGGCGCCGGTGATGCCGGCCACGATGCGTCCGGCGTAGAGGATC
TGCTCATGTTTGACAGCTTATCATCGATGCATAATGTGCCTGTCAAATGGACGAAGCAGGGATTCTGCAA
ACCCTATGCTACTCCGTCAAGCCGTCAATTGTCTGATTCGTTACCAATTATGACAACTTGACGGCTACAT
CATTCACTTTTTCTTCACAACCGGCACGGAACTCGCTCGGGCTGGCCCCGGTGCATTTTTTAAATACCCG
CGAGAAATAGAGTTGATCGTCAAAACCAACATTGCGACCGACGGTGGCGATAGGCATCCGGGTGGTGCTC
AAAAGCAGCTTCGCCTGGCTGATACGTTGGTCCTCGCGCCAGCTTAAGACGCTAATCCCTAACTGCTGGC
GGAAAAGATGTGACAGACGCGACGGCGACAAGCAAACATGCTGTGCGACGCTGGCGATATCAAAATTGCT
GTCTGCCAGGTGATCGCTGATGTACTGACAAGCCTCGCGTACCCGATTATCCATCGGTGGATGGAGCGAC
TCGTTAATCGCTTCCATGCGCCGCAGTAACAATTGCTCAAGCAGATTTATCGCCAGCAGCTCCGAATAGC
GCCCTTCCCCTTGCCCGGCGTTAATGATTTGCCCAAACAGGTCGCTGAAATGCGGCTGGTGCGCTTCATC
CGGGCGAAAGAACCCCGTATTGGCAAATATTGACGGCCAGTTAAGCCATTCATGCCAGTAGGCGCGCGGA
CGAAAGTAAACCCACTGGTGATACCATTCGCGAGCCTCCGGATGACGACCGTAGTGATGAATCTCTCCTG
GCGGGAACAGCAAAATATCACCCGGTCGGCAAACAAATTCTCGTCCCTGATTTTTCACCACCCCCTGACC
GCGAATGGTGAGATTGAGAATATAACCTTTCATTCCCAGCGGTCGGTCGATAAAAAAATCGAGATAACCG
TTGGCCTCAATCGGCGTTAAACCCGCCACCAGATGGGCATTAAACGAGTATCCCGGCAGCAGGGGATCAT
TTTGCGCTTCAGCCATACTTTTCATACTCCCGCCATTCAGAGAAGAAACCAATTGTCCATATTGCATCAG
ACATTGCCGTCACTGCGTCTTTTACTGGCTCTTCTCGCTAACCAAACCGGTAACCCCGCTTATTAAAAGC
ATTCTGTAACAAAGCGGGACCAAAGCCATGACAAAAACGCGTAACAAAAGTGTCTATAATCACGGCAGAA
AAGTCCACATTGATTATTTGCACGGCGTCACACTTTGCTATGCCATAGCATTTTTATCCATAAGATTAGC
GGATACTACCTGACGCTTTTTATCGCAACTCTCTACTGTTTCTCCATACCCGTTTTTTTGGGCTAGAAAT
AATTTTGTTTAACTTTAAGAAGGAGATATACATATGCGGGGTTCTCATCATCATCATCATCATGGTATGG
CTAGCATGACTGGTGGACAGCAAATGGGTCGGGATCTGTACGAGAACCTGTACTTCCAGGGCTCGAGCAT
GGTGAGCAAGGGCGAGGAGCTGTTCACCGGGGTGGTGCCCATCCTGGTCGAGCTGGACGGCGACGTAAAC
GGCCACAAGTTCAGCGTGCGCGGCGAGGGCGAGGGCGATGCCACCAACGGCAAGCTGACCCTGAAGTTCA
TCTGCACCACCGGCAAGCTGCCCGTGCCCTGGCCCACCCTCGTGACCACCCTGACCTACGGCGTGCAGTG
CTTCAGCCGCTACCCCGACCACATGAAGCGCCACGACTTCTTCAAGTCCGCCATGCCCGAAGGCTACGTC
CAGGAGCGCACCATCAGCTTCAAGGACGACGGCACCTACAAGACCCGCGCCGAGGTGAAGTTCGAGGGCG
ACACCCTGGTGAACCGCATCGAGCTGAAGGGCATCGACTTCAAGGAGGACGGCAACATCCTGGGGCACAA
GCTGGAGTACAACTTCAACAGCCACAACGTCTATATCACCGCCGACAAGCAGAAGAACGGCATCAAGGCC
AACTTCAAGATCCGCCACAACGTGGAGGACGGCAGCGTGCAGCTCGCCGACCACTACCAGCAGAACACCC
CCATCGGCGACGGCCCCGTGCTGCTGCCCGACAACCACTACCTGAGCACCCAGTCCGTGCTGAGCAAAGA
CCCCAACGAGAAGCGCGATCACATGGTCCTGCTGGAGTTCGTGACCGCCGCCGGGATCACTCACGGCATG
GACGAGCTGTACAAGTAAGAATTCGAAGCTTGGCTGTTTTGGCGGATGAGAGAAGATTTTCAGCCTGATA
CAGATTAAATCAGAACGCAGAAGCGGTCTGATAAAACAGAATTTGCCTGGCGGCAGTAGCGCGGTGGTCC
CACCTGACCCCATGCCGAACTCAGAAGTGAAACGCCGTAGCGCCGATGGTAGTGTGGGGTCTCCCCATGC
GAGAGTAGGGAACTGCCAGGCATCAAATAAAACGAAAGGCTCAGTCGAAAGACTGGGCCTTTCGTTTTAT
CTGTTGTTTGTCGGTGAACGCTCTCCTGAGTAGGACAAATCCGCCGGGAGCGGATTTGAACGTTGCGAAG
CAACGGCCCGGAGGGTGGCGGGCAGGACGCCCGCCATAAACTGCCAGGCATCAAATTAAGCAGAAGGCCA
TCCTGACGGATGGCCTTTTTGCGTTTCTACAAACTCTTTTGTTTATTTTTCTAAATACATTCAAATATGT
ATCCGCTCATGAGACAATAACCCTGATAAATGCTTCAATAATATTGAAAAAGGAAGAGTATGAGTATTCA
ACATTTCCGTGTCGCCCTTATTCCCTTTTTTGCGGCATTTTGCCTTCCTGTTTTTGCTCACCCAGAAACG
CTGGTGAAAGTAAAAGATGCTGAAGATCAGTTGGGTGCACGAGTGGGTTACATCGAACTGGATCTCAACA
GCGGTAAGATCCTTGAGAGTTTTCGCCCCGAAGAACGTTTTCCAATGATGAGCACTTTTAAAGTTCTGCT
ATGTGGCGCGGTATTATCCCGTGTTGACGCCGGGCAAGAGCAACTCGGTCGCCGCATACACTATTCTCAG
AATGACTTGGTTGAGTACTCACCAGTCACAGAAAAGCATCTTACGGATGGCATGACAGTAAGAGAATTAT
GCAGTGCTGCCATAACCATGAGTGATAACACTGCGGCCAACTTACTTCTGACAACGATCGGAGGACCGAA
GGAGCTAACCGCTTTTTTGCACAACATGGGGGATCATGTAACTCGCCTTGATCGTTGGGAACCGGAGCTG
AATGAAGCCATACCAAACGACGAGCGTGACACCACGATGCCTGCAGCAATGGCAACAACGTTGCGCAAAC
TATTAACTGGCGAACTACTTACTCTAGCTTCCCGGCAACAATTAATAGACTGGATGGAGGCGGATAAAGT
TGCAGGACCACTTCTGCGCTCGGCCCTTCCGGCTGGCTGGTTTATTGCTGATAAATCTGGAGCCGGTGAG
CGTGGGTCTCGCGGTATCATTGCAGCACTGGGGCCAGATGGTAAGCCCTCCCGTATCGTAGTTATCTACA
CGACGGGGAGTCAGGCAACTATGGATGAACGAAATAGACAGATCGCTGAGATAGGTGCCTCACTGATTAA
GCATTGGTAACTGTCAGACCAAGTTTACTCATATATACTTTAGATTGATT
[125 nt withheld, positions 4041-4165]
C
[141 nt withheld, positions 4167-4307]
CCTTTGACGTTGGAGTCCACGTTCTTT
[37 nt withheld, positions 4335-4371]
ACCCTATCTCGGGCTATTCTTTTGATTTATAAGGGATTTTGCCGATTTCGGCCTATTGGTTAAAAAATGA
GCTGATTTAACAAAAATTTAACGCGAATTTTAACAAAATATTAACGTTTACAATTTAAAAGGATCTAGGT
GAAGATCCTTTTTGATAATCTCATGACCAAAATCCCTTAACGTGAGTTTTCGTTCCACTGAGCGTCAGAC
CCCGTAGAAAAGATCAAAGGATCTTCTTGAGATCCTTTTTTTCTGCGCGTAATCTGCTGCTTGCAAACAA
AAAAACCACCGCTACCAGCGGTGGTTTGTTTGCCGGATCAAGAGCTACCAACTCTTTTTCCGAAGGTAAC
TGGCTTCAGCAGAGCGCAGATACCAAATACTGTCCTTCTAGTGTAGCCGTAGTTAGGCCACCACTTCAAG
AACTCTGTAGCACCGCCTACATACCTCGCTCTGCTAATCCTGTTACCAGTGGCTGCTGCCAGTGGCGATA
AGTCGTGTCTTACCGGGTTGGACTCAAGACGATAGTTACCGGATAAGGCGCAGCGGTCGGGCTGAACGGG
GGGTTCGTGCACACAGCCCAGCTTGGAGCGAACGACCTACACCGAACTGAGATACCTACAGCGTGAGCTA
TGAGAAAGCGCCACGCTTCCCGAAGGGAGAAAGGCGGACAGGTATCCGGTAAGCGGCAGGGTCGGAACAG
GAGAGCGCACGAGGGAGCTTCCAGGGGGAAACGCCTGGTATCTTTATAGTCCTGTCGGGTTTCGCCACCT
CTGACTTGAGCGTCGATTTTTGTGATGCTCGTCAGGGGGGCGGAGCCTATGGAAAAACGCCAGCAACGCG
GCCTTTTTACGGTTCCTGGCCTTTTGCTGGCCTTTTGCTCACATGTTCTTTCCTGCGTTATCCCCTGATT
CTGTGGATAACCGTATTACCGCCTTTGAGTGAGCTGATACCGCTCGCCGCAGCCGAACGACCGAGCGCAG
CGAGTCAGTGAGCGAGGAAGCGGAAGAGCGCCTGATGCGGTATTTTCTCCTTACGCATCTGTGCGGTATT
TCACACCG
Features (pLannotate 1.2.2; 17 found; start..end, strand, type, name):
    195..234     -  CDS            rop (fragment): Rop protein, which maintains plasmids at low copy number; rop
    235..420     -  CDS            TcR (fragment): tetracycline efflux protein; tet; confers resistance to tetracycline
    430..448     +  promoter       tet promoter (fragment): E. coli promoter for tetracycline efflux protein gene
    538..1416    -  CDS            araC: L-arabinose regulatory protein; araC
   1443..1727    +  promoter       araBAD promoter: araBAD; promoter of the L-arabinose operon of E. coli; the araC regulatory gene is transcribed in the opposite direction (Guzman et al., 1995)
   1754..1776    +  RBS            RBS: efficient ribosome binding site from bacteriophage T7 gene 10 (Olins and Rangwala, 1989)
   1796..1816    +  CDS            capTEV™ (fragment): composite tag for in vivo biotinylation, TEV protease cleavage, and 6xHis tagging
   1817..1849    +  CDS            T7 tag (gene 10 leader): leader peptide from bacteriophage T7 gene 10 promotes efficient translation in E. coli
   1889..2608    +  CDS            superfolder GFP: GFP variant that folds robustly even when fused to poorly folded proteins (Pédelacq et al., 2006) mammalian codon-optimized
   2705..2820    +  ncRNA          5S rRNA: Accession: RF00001 - 5S ribosomal RNA
   2824..2910    +  terminator     rrnB T1 terminator: Escherichia coli rrnB; transcription terminator T1 from the E. coli rrnB gene
   3002..3029    +  terminator     rrnB T2 terminator: transcription terminator T2 from the E. coli rrnB gene
   3048..3139    +  promoter       AmpR promoter: bla
   3140..4000    +  CDS            AmpR: β-lactamase; bla; confers resistance to ampicillin, carbenicillin, and related antibiotics
   4042..4422    +  rep_origin     M13 ori (sequence partly withheld): M13 bacteriophage origin of replication; arrow indicates direction of (+) strand synthesis
   4608..5196    +  rep_origin     ori: high-copy-number ColE1/pMB1/pBR322/pUC origin of replication
   5382..93      -  misc_feature   bom (across the origin): basis of mobility region from pBR322
