[The description below was written by a language model from this plasmid's Addgene catalogue record and pLannotate feature annotations shown in this document.]
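Description:
sfGFP-pBAD is a bacterial expression plasmid built on a pBAD-type backbone for arabinose-inducible production of superfolder GFP in E. coli. It is maintained through a high-copy ColE1/pMB1-family origin and selected with ampicillin via the β-lactamase gene under its own promoter. An M13 phage origin is also present, which in principle permits single-stranded DNA production with helper phage. The pBR322 lineage is visible in a bom mobility region and in short remnants of the rop gene, the tetracycline resistance gene and its promoter, none of which appear as complete features. The catalogue gives a backbone size of about 4.8 kb, whereas the sequenced record is 5,429 nt.

Expression is driven by the araBAD promoter, with the regulator araC encoded divergently upstream, so transcription is kept low without L-arabinose and can be titrated by adding it. Downstream lie a phage T7 gene 10 ribosome binding site, a short segment annotated as a composite-tag fragment that most likely corresponds to the 6xHis tag named in the catalogue, and the T7 gene 10 leader peptide, followed by the superfolder GFP coding sequence (annotated as mammalian codon-optimized). The rrnB T1 and T2 terminators, with an adjacent 5S rRNA segment, end the transcript.

The entry is listed as an empty backbone with no separate insert, and the cloning method is not recorded. As it stands, it yields N-terminally His-tagged sfGFP (excitation 485 nm, emission 507 nm) suitable for affinity purification. The tag positions listed suggest it can also serve as a scaffold for placing a gene between the His tag and sfGFP. Superfolder GFP folds robustly even when fused to poorly folding partners, which makes it useful as a fusion reporter.
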