Addgene plasmid #54519: sfGFP-pBAD
Purpose: (Empty Backbone) Localization: Protein Expression Vector , Excitation: 485, Emission: 507
Depositing lab: Michael Davidson & Geoffrey Waldo. Depositing organization: Florida State University, Tallahassee. Publication: Engineering and characterization of a superfolder green fluorescent protein. Pédelacq JD, Cabantous S, Tran T, Terwilliger TC, Waldo GS. Nat Biotechnol. 2006 Jan;24(1):79-88. doi: 10.1038/nbt1172 PubMed 16369541.
Backbone
  Vector backbone: sfGFP-pBAD
  Backbone size (bp): 4800
  Vector type: Bacterial Expression
  Tag / fusion protein: SfGFP (C terminal on backbone); 6xHis (N terminal on backbone)
Growth in bacteria
  Bacterial resistance: Ampicillin, 100 μg/mL
  Growth temperature: 37°C
  Growth strain: DH5alpha
  Copy number: High Copy
Gene/Insert
  Gene/Insert name: None
  Tag / fusion protein: sfGFP (C terminal on backbone); 6xHis (N terminal on backbone)
  Cloning method: Unknown
  Sequencing primers: 5′ pBAD-Fwd; 3′ pBAD-rev
Resource information
  A portion of this plasmid was derived from a plasmid made by: G.S. Waldo; PMID 16369541
Terms and licenses: Academic/Nonprofit Terms; Industry Terms
Depositor comments: Contains 6x-Histidine tag for protein purification. Excitation = 485; Emission = 507
How to cite: sfGFP-pBAD was a gift from Michael Davidson & Geoffrey Waldo (Addgene plasmid # 54519 ; http://n2t.net/addgene:54519 ; RRID:Addgene_54519)
