>Addgene plasmid #54519 | sfGFP-pBAD | addgene partial sequence | sequence record 94331 | pBAD-F 5'-ATGCCATAGCATTTTTATCC-3'
TCGCAACTCTCTACTGTTTCTCCATACCCGTTTTTTTGGGCTAGAAATAATTTTGTTTAACTTTAAGAAG
GAGATATACATATGCGGGGTTCTCATCATCATCATCATCATGGTATGGCTAGCATGACTGGTGGACAGCA
AATGGGTCGGGATCTGTACGAGAACCTGTACTTCCAGGGCTCGAGCATGGTGAGCAAGGGCGAGGAGCTG
TTCACCGGGGTGGTGCCCATCCTGGTCGAGCTGGACGGCGACGTAAACGGCCACAAGTTCAGCGTGCGCG
GCGAGGGCGAGGGCGATGCCACCAACGGCAAGCTGACCCTGAAGTTCATCTGCACCACCGGCAAGCTGCC
CGTGCCCTGGCCCACCCTCGTGACCACCCTGACCTACGGCGTGCAGTGCTTCAGCCGCTACCCCGACCAC
ATGAAGCGCCACGACTTCTTCAAGTCCGCCATGCCCGAAGGCTACGTCCAGGAGCGCACCATCAGCTTCA
AGGACGACGGCACCTACAAGACCCGCGCCGAGGTGAAGTTCGAGGGCGACACCCTGGTGAACCGCATCGA
GCTGAAGGGCATCGACTTCAAGGAGGACGGCAACATCCTGGGGCACAAGCTGGAGTACAACTTCAACAGC
CACAACGTCTATATCACCGCCGACAAGCAGAAGAACGGCATCAAGGCCAACTTCAAGATCCGCCACAACG
TGGAGGACGGCAGCGTGCAGCTCGCCGACCACTACCAGCAGAACACCCCCATCGGCGACGGCCCCGTGCT
GCTGCCCGACAACCACTACCTGAGCACCCAGTCCGTGCTGAGCAAAGACCCCAACGAGAAGCGCGATCAC
ATGG
